Addgene plasmid #115511: pOPS0750
Purpose: Reporter plasmid suitable for experiments in environments where there is no antibiotic selection present. Constitutive promoter pNeo expressing gusA.
Depositing lab: Philip Poole. Depositing organization: University of Oxford. Publication: A Bacterial Expression Vector Archive (BEVA) for Flexible Modular Assembly of Golden Gate-Compatible Vectors. Geddes BA, Mendoza-Suarez MA, Poole PS. Front Microbiol. 2019 Jan 14;9:3345. doi: 10.3389/fmicb.2018.03345. eCollection 2018. PubMed 30692983.
Backbone
  Vector backbone: pOGG026
  Vector type: Bacterial Expression
Growth in bacteria
  Bacterial resistance: Kanamycin, 50 μg/mL
  Growth temperature: 37°C
  Growth strain: DH5alpha
  Copy number: Low Copy
Gene/Insert
  Gene/Insert name: gusA pOGG083, T-pharma pOGG003 assembled in pOGG026
  Species: Synthetic
  Mutation: Domesticated for Golden Gate cloning
  Promoter: Constitutive promoter pNeo pOGG001
  Cloning method: Unknown
Terms and licenses: Academic/Nonprofit Terms; Industry Terms: Not Available to Industry
Depositor comments: Note: Plasmid contains a W83R mutation in GUS. This mutation is not known to affect plasmid function. Please visit https://www.biorxiv.org/content/early/2018/08/16/392423 for bioRxiv preprint.
How to cite: pOPS0750 was a gift from Philip Poole (Addgene plasmid # 115511 ; http://n2t.net/addgene:115511 ; RRID:Addgene_115511)
