[The description below was written by a language model from this plasmid's Addgene catalogue record and pLannotate feature annotations shown in this document.]
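Description:
pOPS0750 is a low-copy, broad-host-range bacterial reporter plasmid of 8,428 nt, built by Golden Gate modular assembly in the pOGG026 backbone as part of the Bacterial Expression Vector Archive (BEVA) system. Its replication functions are of the IncP (RK2) type: the feature table shows oriV together with trfA, which encodes the trans-acting initiator protein that activates that origin. An IncP oriT allows the plasmid to be mobilised by conjugation when transfer functions are supplied by a helper. Selection is by kanamycin, conferred by an aphA1 (nptI) aminoglycoside phosphotransferase gene.

The payload is a single constitutive reporter unit. The pNeo promoter module drives gusA (E. coli β-glucuronidase), which was domesticated to remove sites incompatible with Golden Gate cloning, and a terminator module follows it. The short KanR fragment annotated just upstream of GUS probably reflects the promoter module's origin in a neomycin/kanamycin resistance gene, although the record does not say so explicitly. Downstream of GUS, the annotation shows rrnB T1 and lambda t0 terminators, and a further rrnB T1 terminator sits on the other side of the cloning region, presumably insulating it from the backbone. The depositor notes a W83R substitution in GUS that is not known to affect function.

The backbone also carries the RK2 par stability region. This comprises the parDE toxin–antitoxin pair, which kills plasmid-free segregants, and the parA and parB partition-related genes. These functions promote plasmid retention without drug pressure, in keeping with the stated purpose of marking bacteria with a GUS reporter in environments where antibiotic selection cannot be applied. Small transposase and CloDF13 ori fragments in the annotation appear to be backbone remnants.
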