Features (pLannotate 1.2.2; 16 found; start..end, strand, type, name):
    203..237     +  CDS            KanR (fragment): aminoglycoside phosphotransferase; aph(3')-Ia; confers resistance to kanamycin in bacteria or G418 (Geneticin®) in eukaryotes
    301..2106    +  CDS            GUS: β-glucuronidase; uidA (or gusA) from E. coli
   2120..2206    +  terminator     rrnB T1 terminator: Escherichia coli rrnB; transcription terminator T1 from the E. coli rrnB gene
   2299..2393    +  terminator     lambda t0 terminator: transcription terminator from phage lambda
   2503..3315    +  CDS            aphA1: KKA1_ECOLX - Also known as nptI. Protein inferred from homology: Swiss-Prot protein existence level 3. Resistance to kanamycin and structurally-related aminoglycosides, including amikacin. From Escherichia coli.
   3469..3577    +  oriT           oriT: incP origin of transfer
   3638..4786    -  CDS            trfA: trans-acting replication protein that binds to and activates oriV
   4838..5119    -  CDS            tnpA (fragment): TN5P_ECOLX - Also known as tnp. Experimental evidence at protein level: Swiss-Prot protein existence level 1. Mediates transposition of transposon Tn5 by a 'cut and paste' mechanism. First, the monomeric transposase binds the 19 bp inverted DNA repeats flanking the transposon. Then, dimerization of the DNA- bound transposase creates a synaptic DNA complex. After nicking of the first DNA strand, excision of the transposon proceeds through a series of intermediates. The transposase then mediates the insertion of the transposon at a new site by strand transfer. The activity of the wild- type tran
   5179..5710    -  rep_origin     oriV: incP origin of replication
   5766..5801    -  rep_origin     CloDF13 ori (fragment): Plasmids containing the CloDF13 (CDF) origin of replication can be propagated in E. coli cells that contain additional plasmids with compatible origins.
   5925..6233    -  CDS            parE: PARE_ECOLX - Experimental evidence at protein level: Swiss-Prot protein existence level 1. Toxin component of a type II toxin-antitoxin (TA) system involved in plasmid partition. Acts by inhibiting DNA gyrase, converting supercoiled plasmid DNA into a singly cleaved linear form in an ATP-dependent fashion. To do so it probably interacts with one of the gyrase subunits. Gyrase inhibition is prevented by antitoxin ParD, and is reversed in vitro by incubation with ParD. In cells that have lost the plasmid filamentation and growth inhibition occur; this is suppressed when ParD is supplied in trans
   6233..6481    -  CDS            parD: PARD_ECOLX - Experimental evidence at protein level: Swiss-Prot protein existence level 1. Antitoxin component of a type II toxin-antitoxin (TA) system involved in plasmid partition. Inhibits the anti-DNA gyrase activity of toxin ParE; reverses and restores gyrase catalytic activity in vitro. The parDE operon alone is capable of stabilizing an RK2-derived minireplicon under defined growth conditions in several different Gram- negative bacteria. It does so by the post-segregational killing (PSK) of plasmid-free cells, also referred to as a plasmid addiction system. Binds its own promoter, autor
   6610..7452    +  CDS            parB: PARB4_ECOLX - Protein predicted: Swiss-Prot protein existence level 4. Involved in plasmid partition. From Escherichia coli.
   7416..8072    +  CDS            parA: PARA4_ECOLX - Protein inferred from homology: Swiss-Prot protein existence level 3. Involved in plasmid partition. From Escherichia coli.
   8232..8318    -  terminator     rrnB T1 terminator: Escherichia coli rrnB; transcription terminator T1 from the E. coli rrnB gene
   8321..18      -  CDS            TRA2_ECOLX (fragment) (across the origin): Protein predicted: Swiss-Prot protein existence level 4. Required for transposition of transposon Tn903. From Escherichia coli.
>Addgene plasmid #115511 | pOPS0750 | addgene full sequence | sequence record 223075 | Addgene NGS Result
TTTGAACTTTTGCTTTGCCACGGAACGGTCTGCGTTGTCGGGAAGATGCGTGATCTGATCCTTCAACTCA
GCAAAAGTTCGATTTATTCAACAAAGCGACGTTGTGTCTCAAAATCTCTGATGTTACATTGCACAAGATA
AAAATATATCATCATGAACAATAAAACTGTCTGCTTACATAAACAGTAATACAAGGGGTGTTATGAGCCA
TATTCAACGGGAAACGTCTTGCTCGAGATCTATCGATGCATGCCATGGTACCCGGGAGCTCGAATTCAGG
CTTGGAGGATACGAATGGTCCGTCCTGTAGAAACCCCAACCCGTGAAATCAAAAAACTCGACGGCCTGTG
GGCATTCAGTCTGGATCGCGAAAACTGTGGAATTGATCAGCGTTGGTGGGAAAGCGCGTTACAAGAAAGC
CGGGCAATTGCTGTGCCAGGCAGTTTTAACGATCAGTTCGCCGATGCAGATATTCGTAATTATGCGGGCA
ACGTCCGGTATCAGCGCGAAGTCTTTATACCGAAAGGTTGGGCAGGCCAGCGTATCGTGCTGCGTTTCGA
TGCGGTCACTCATTACGGCAAAGTGTGGGTCAATAATCAGGAAGTGATGGAGCATCAGGGCGGCTATACG
CCATTTGAAGCCGATGTCACGCCGTATGTTATTGCCGGGAAAAGTGTACGTATCACCGTTTGTGTGAACA
ACGAACTGAACTGGCAGACTATCCCGCCGGGAATGGTGATTACCGACGAAAACGGCAAGAAAAAGCAGTC
TTACTTCCATGATTTCTTTAACTATGCCGGAATCCATCGCAGCGTAATGCTCTACACCACGCCGAACACC
TGGGTGGACGATATCACCGTGGTGACGCATGTCGCGCAAGACTGTAACCACGCGTCTGTTGACTGGCAGG
TGGTGGCCAATGGTGATGTCAGCGTTGAACTGCGTGATGCGGATCAACAGGTGGTTGCAACTGGACAAGG
CACTAGCGGGACTTTGCAAGTGGTGAATCCGCACCTCTGGCAACCGGGTGAAGGTTATCTCTATGAACTG
TGCGTCACAGCCAAAAGCCAGACAGAGTGTGATATCTACCCGCTTCGCGTCGGCATCCGGTCAGTGGCAG
TGAAGGGCGAACAGTTCCTGATTAACCACAAACCGTTCTACTTTACTGGCTTTGGTCGTCATGAAGATGC
GGACTTGCGTGGCAAAGGATTCGATAACGTGCTGATGGTGCACGACCACGCATTAATGGACTGGATTGGG
GCCAACTCCTACCGTACCTCGCATTACCCTTACGCTGAAGAGATGCTCGACTGGGCAGATGAACATGGCA
TCGTGGTGATTGATGAAACTGCTGCTGTCGGCTTTAACCTCTCTTTAGGCATTGGTTTCGAAGCGGGCAA
CAAGCCGAAAGAACTGTACAGCGAAGAGGCAGTCAACGGGGAAACTCAGCAAGCGCACTTACAGGCGATT
AAAGAGCTGATAGCGCGTGACAAAAACCACCCAAGCGTGGTGATGTGGAGTATTGCCAACGAACCGGATA
CCCGTCCGCAAGGTGCACGGGAATATTTCGCGCCACTGGCGGAAGCAACGCGTAAACTCGACCCGACGCG
TCCGATCACCTGCGTCAATGTAATGTTCTGCGACGCTCACACCGATACCATCAGCGATCTCTTTGATGTG
CTGTGCCTGAACCGTTATTACGGATGGTATGTCCAAAGCGGCGATTTGGAAACGGCAGAGAAGGTACTGG
AAAAAGAACTTCTGGCCTGGCAGGAGAAACTGCATCAGCCGATTATCATCACCGAATACGGCGTGGATAC
GTTAGCCGGGCTGCACTCAATGTACACCGACATGTGGAGTGAAGAGTATCAGTGTGCATGGCTGGATATG
TATCACCGCGTCTTTGATCGCGTCAGCGCCGTCGTCGGTGAACAGGTATGGAATTTCGCCGATTTTGCGA
CCTCGCAAGGCATATTGCGCGTTGGCGGTAACAAGAAAGGGATCTTCACTCGCGACCGCAAACCGAAGTC
GGCGGCTTTTCTGCTGCAAAAACGCTGGACTGGCATGAACTTCGGTGAAAAACCGCAGCAGGGAGGCAAA
CAATGAGCTTCCCAGGCATCAAATAAAACGAAAGGCTCAGTCGAAAGACTGGGCCTTTCGTTTTATCTGT
TGTTTGTCGGTGAACGCTCTCCTGAGTAGGACAAATCCGCCGGGAGCGGATTTGAACGTTGCGAAGCAAC
GGCCCGGAGGGTGGCGGGCAGGACGCCCGCCATAAACTGCCAGGGAATTCCGCTCTTGGACTCCTGTTGA
TAGATCCAGTAATGACCTCAGAACTCCATCTGGATTTGTTCAGAACGCTCGGTTGCCGCCGGGCGTTTTT
TATTGGTGAGAATCCAGGCAATTGTGTCTCAAAATCTCTGATGTTACATTGCACAAGATAAAAATATATC
ATCATGAACAATAAAACTGTCTGCTTACATAAACAGTAATACAAGGGGTGTTATGAGCCATATTCAGCGT
GAAACGAGCTGTAGCCGTCCGCGTCTGAACAGCAACATGGATGCGGATCTGTATGGCTATAAATGGGCGC
GTGATAACGTGGGTCAGAGCGGCGCGACCATTTATCGTCTGTATGGCAAACCGGATGCGCCGGAACTGTT
TCTGAAACATGGCAAAGGCAGCGTGGCGAACGATGTGACCGATGAAATGGTGCGTCTGAACTGGCTGACC
GAATTTATGCCGCTGCCGACCATTAAACATTTTATTCGCACCCCGGATGATGCGTGGCTGCTGACCACCG
CGATTCCGGGCAAAACCGCGTTTCAGGTGCTGGAAGAATATCCGGATAGCGGCGAAAACATTGTGGATGC
GCTGGCCGTGTTTCTGCGTCGTCTGCATAGCATTCCGGTGTGCAACTGCCCGTTTAACAGCGATCGTGTG
TTTCGTCTGGCCCAGGCGCAGAGCCGTATGAACAACGGCCTGGTGGATGCGAGCGATTTTGATGATGAAC
GTAACGGCTGGCCGGTGGAACAGGTGTGGAAAGAAATGCATAAACTGCTGCCGTTTAGCCCGGATAGCGT
GGTGACCCACGGCGATTTTAGCCTGGATAACCTGATTTTCGATGAAGGCAAACTGATTGGCTGCATTGAT
GTGGGCCGTGTGGGCATTGCGGATCGTTATCAGGATCTGGCCATTCTGTGGAACTGCCTGGGCGAATTTA
GCCCGAGCCTGCAAAAACGTCTGTTTCAGAAATATGGCATTGATAATCCGGATATGAACAAACTGCAATT
TCATCTGATGCTGGATGAATTTTTCTAATAATTAATTGAACTACTTTTCCGCTGCATAACCCTGCTTCGG
GGTCATTATAGCGATTTTTTCGGTATATCCATCCTTTTTCGCACGATATACAGGATTTTGCCAAAGGGTT
CGTGTAGACTTTCCTTGGTGTATCCAACGGCGTCAGCCGGGCAGGATAGGTGAAGTAGGCCCACCCGCGA
GCGGGTGTTCCTTCTTCACTGTCCCTTATTCGCACCTGGCGGTGCTCAACGGGAATCCTGCTCTGCGAGG
CTGGCCGTAGGCCGGCCGCGATGCAGGTGGCTGCTGAACCCCCAGCCGGAACTGACCCCACAAGGCCCTA
GCGTTTGCAATGCACCAGGTCATCATTGACCCAGGCGTGTTCCACCAGGCCGCTGCCTCGCAACTCTTCG
CAGGCTTCGCCGACCTGCTCGCGCCACTTCTTCACGCGGGTGGAATCCGATCCGCACATGAGGCGGAAGG
TTTCCAGCTTGAGCGGGTACGGCTCCCGGTGCGAGCTGAAATAGTCGAACATCCGTCGGGCCGTCGGCGA
CAGCTTGCGGTACTTCTCCCATATGAATTTCGTGTAGTGGTCGCCAGCAAACAGCACGACGATTTCCTCG
TCGATCAGGACCTGGCAACGGGACGTTTTCTTGCCACGGTCCAGGACGCGGAAGCGGTGCAGCAGCGACA
CCGATTCCAGGTGCCCAACGCGGTCGGACGTGAAGCCCATCGCCGTCGCCTGTAGGCGCGACAGGCATTC
CTCGGCCTTCGTGTAATACCGGCCATTGATCGACCAGCCCAGGTCCTGGCAAAGCTCGTAGAACGTGAAG
GTGATCGGCTCGCCGATAGGGGTGCGCTTCGCGTACTCCAACACCTGCTGCCACACCAGTTCGTCATCGT
CGGCCCGCAGCTCGACGCCGGTGTAGGTGATCTTCACGTCCTTGTTGACGTGGAAAATGACCTTGTTTTG
CAGCGCCTCGCGCGGGATTTTCTTGTTGCGCGTGGTGAACAGGGCAGAGCGGGCCGTGTCGTTTGGCATC
GCTCGCATCGTGTCCGGCCACGGCGCAATATCGAACAAGGAAAGCTGCATTTCCTTGATCTGCTGCTTCG
TGTGTTTCAGCAACGCGGCCTGCTTGGCTTCGCTGACCTGTTTTGCCAGGTCCTCGCCGGCGGTTTTTCG
CTTCTTGGTCGTCATAGTTCCTCGCGTGTCGATGGTCATCGACTTCGCCAAACCTGCCGCCTCCTGTTCG
AGCCGACGCGAACGCTCCACGGCGGCCGATGGCGCGGGCAGGGCAGGGGGAGCCAGTTGCACGCTGTCGC
GCTCGATCTTGGCCGTAGCTTGCTGGACTATCGAGCCGACGGACTGGAAGGTTTCGCGGGGCGCACGCAT
GACGGTGCGGCTTGCGATGGTTTCGGCATCCTCGGCGGAAAACCCCGCGTCGATCAGTTCTTGCCTGTAT
GCCTTCCGGTCAAACGTCCGATTCATTCACCCTCCTTGCGGGATTGCCCCGGAATTAATTCCCCGGATCG
ATCCGTCGATCTTGATCCCCTGCGCCATCAGATCCTTGGCGGCAAGAAAGCCATCCAGTTTACTTTGCAG
GGCTTCCCAACCTTACCAGAGGGCGCCCCAGCTGGCAATTCCGGTTCGCTTGCTGTCCATAAAACCGCCC
AGTCTAGCTATCGCCATGTAAGCCCACTGCAAGCTACCTGCTTTCTCTTTGCGCTTGCGTTTTCCCTTGT
CCAGATAGCCCAGTAGCTGACATTCATCCGGGGTCAGCACCGTTTCTGCGGACTGGCTTTCTACGTGGCT
GCCATTTTTGGGGTGAGGCCGTTCGCGGCCGAGGGGCGCAGCCCCTGGGGGGATGGGAGGCCCGCGTTAG
CGGGCCGGGAGGGTTCGAGAAGGGGGGGCACCCCCCTTCGGCGTGCGCGGTCACGCGCACAGGGCGCAGC
CCTGGTTAAAAACAAGGTTTATAAATATTGGTTTAAAAGCAGGTTAAAAGACAGGTTAGCGGTGGCCGAA
AAACGGGCGGAAACCCTTGCAAATGCTGGATTTTCTGCCTGTGGACAGCCCCTCAAATGTCAATAGGTGC
GCCCCTCATCTGTCAGCACTCTGCCCCTCAAGTGTCAAGGATCGCGCCCCTCATCTGTCAGTAGTCGCGC
CCCTCAAGTGTCAATACCGCAGGGCACTTATCCCCAGGCTTGTCCACATCATCTGTGGGAAACTCGCGTA
AAATCAGGCGTTTTCGCCGATTTGCGAGGCTGGCCAGCTCCACGTCGCCGGCCGAAATCGAGCCTGCCCC
TCATCTGTCAACGCCGCGCCGGGTGAGTCGGCCCCTCAAGTGTCAACGTCCGCCCCTCATCTGTCAGTGA
GGGCCAAGTTTTCCGCGAGGTATCCACAACGCCGGCGGCCCTACATGGCTCTGCTGTAGTGAGTGGGTTG
CGCTCCGGCAGCGGTCCTGATCCCCCGCAGAAAAAAAGGATCTCAAGAAGATCCTTTGATCTTTTCTACA
TTACTGCATGAGCTTGTGGAAGTGTGCTGAGCATAAATGATTCTCCTAGCTGTTCTTTGGGTAAGTACGC
CATCAGGACGTTGTGAGTGGCGCGATTTTTAGCGGCTGAAATCAGCCCTTGAGCCTGTCGGCAAGTCGCG
TCATGAGGTCCATGCGCTCATGCAGGATCGCCACGACCAACGCGGGTTCGCCCGCACGCGGCAGGCAAAA
AACGTAGTGGTGTTCGCAGCGGGCCATCCGCAGCGCGGGAAAGAGTTCGCTCATGTCCTTAAACGGGCCT
TCGCCGGCGGCAAGCCTGGCTATGCCCTGTTCCAGCTTAGCGATATAGCGGCGCACCTGCGCCGCGCCCC
ACTCCCGGCGCGTGTAGCGGATGATGCCGCGTAGATCGGCTTCGGCCTCAGCCGTGAGGATGTAGGCCGT
CAAGCGCGATCCCCGCTGAGTTCTTCATCAAGAATTTCGCCGACGCTCTTGGTGGACACCTTGCCGGCAA
GCCCATCGTTGATGCGGTTCCCCAGCATGGTTTTCAGTTCCTGCCATGCCTGATCGGCATCAGCGTCACC
GGGGAACAGACGTTCGAGGGCGTATTGCTTAATGGTCTTGCCCTGCAAGGCGGCCAGGGCTTTCAGGCTC
TGGTGCTGCTGGTCCGTCATGTCGATTGTCAGGCGGCTCATTGGATAACCTCCATAAAATACACGTAACC
ACATTAGCACATATGTGGGCGTGAGGCTACAGCGCGAGGCGCATTAAGGTCGGGAAAATGCGCTAGGCGC
ATTTAAATTGCGTATTGCTGTAATGCGCCATGCCGGCTAGACTAGGCCCAAATGGGTATACCCAATTTGA
CCAAGGGGGACGCGATGAGGGCGGCCAAGCACTACCGACAACTTCTATCCATCGACTTCAACATCGAGGC
GCTGGCCTTCGTGCCTGGACCCGACGGCACACGCGGCCGGCGCATCCACGTCCTGGGGCGCGAGGTCCGC
GACCGGCCCGGCCTGGTCGAGTACCTTTCGCCGGCGTTCGGCTCGCGGGTGGCGCTGGACGGCTACTGCA
AGGCCAATTTCGATGCAGTGCTGCACCTGGCGTACCCCGATCATCAGCAATGGGGCCACGCATGAAGCGC
CGAAGCTACGCCATGCTGCGCGCCGCTGCCGCGCTGGCCGTCCTGGTCGTTGCCTCGCCGGCATGGGCCG
AGCTGCGCGGCGAGGTCGTGCGCATCATCGACGGCGACACCATCGACGTGCTGGTAGACAAGCAGCCGGT
GCGCGTGCGCCTGGTGGACATTGACGCGCCGGAAAAGCGGCAAGCCTTCGGCGAACGTGCGCGCCAGGCG
CTGGCCGGCATGGTGTTCCGCCGGCACGTCCTGGTCGACGAGAAGGACACCGACCGTTACGGCCGCACGC
TGGGCACCGTCTGGGTCAACATGGAGCTGGCCAGCCGGCCGCCGCAGCCGCGCAACGTCAACGCCGCGAT
GGTTCACCAGGGCATGGCGTGGGCCTATCGCTTCCACGGCCGCGCGGCCGACCCTGAAATGCTGCGGCTC
GAACAGGAGGCGCGAGGCAAGCGCGTCGGCCTCTGGTCCGATCCGCACGCCGTCGAGCCGTGGAAATGGC
GACGCGAGAGCAACAACCGGAGGGACGAAGGTTGAAGGTCGCCCGCATCTACCTGCGCGCCAGTACGGAC
GAGCAGAATCTTGAACGCCAGGAGAGCCTTGTAGCGGCCACGCGGGCCGCCGGGTACTACGTCGCCGGCA
TCTACCGCGAGAAGGCGTCCGGCGCACGCGCCGACCGGCCCGAGCTGCTGCGCATGATCGCGGACCTGCA
ACCTGGTGAAGTCGTCGTTGCGGAGAAGATCGACCGCATCAGCCGCTTGCCGTTGGCCGAGGCCGAGCGC
CTGGTTGCGTCGATCCGGGCCAAAGGGGCCAAGCTGGCCGTGCCTGGCGTGGTGGACCTGTCGGAGCTGG
CCGCCGAGGCGAACGGAGTGGCGAAAATCGTTCTGGAATCCGTCCAGGACATGCTTTTGAAGCTCGCCTT
GCAGATGGCCCGCGACGACTACGAGGATCGGCGCGAGCGTCAACGTCAGGGTGTCCAGTTGGCGAAGGCC
GCCGGCCGCTACACCGGCCGCAAACGTGACGCCGGCATGCACGACCGCATCATCACGCTTCGCTCCGGCG
GATCGAGCATTGCCAAGACGGCCAAGCTGGTCGGATGCAGCCCGAGCCAGGTCAAACGAGTGTGGGCGGC
CTGGAACGCGCAGCAGCAAAAATAAAGCCGGGCAGTGCCCGGCTTTTCTCACCTTTTCGCGTCCCGCAGG
GCCGCTGCGAGCGCCCTACCTAGATCCTCGCTTTCCCCCTCGGTGTAGTCCGGCCAGGGCACGAAGGGCG
CGGATGCGAACCTGTTGAGCAGGTCAGATCTAGGGCGGCGGATTTGTCCTACTCAGGAGAGCGTTCACCG
ACAAACAACAGATAAAACGAAAGGCCCAGTCTTTCGACTGAGCCTTTCGTTTTATTTGATGCCTGCCGAA
TTCGGATCCGGAGAGGCCTGAATCGCCCCATCATCCAGCCAGAAAGTGAGGGAGCCACGGTTGATGAGAG
CTTTGTTGTAGGTGGACCAGTTGGTGAT
